>Addgene plasmid #213270 | GPR173-DuET | addgene full sequence | sequence record 430817 | Addgene NGS Result
GGAGTCAGGCAACTATGGATGAACGAAATAGACAGATCGCTGAGATAGGTGCCTCACTGATTAAGCATTG
GTAACTGTCAGACCAAGTTTACTCATATATACTTTAGATTGATTTAAAACTTCATTTTTAATTTAAAAGG
ATCTAGGTGAAGATCCTTTTTGATAATCTCATGACCAAAATCCCTTAACGTGAGTTTTCGTTCCACTGAG
CGTCAGACCCCGTAGAAAAGATCAAAGGATCTTCTTGAGATCCTTTTTTTCTGCGCGTAATCTGCTGCTT
GCAAACAAAAAAACCACCGCTACCAGCGGTGGTTTGTTTGCCGGATCAAGAGCTACCAACTCTTTTTCCG
AAGGTAACTGGCTTCAGCAGAGCGCAGATACCAAATACCGTTCTTCTAGTGTAGCCGTAGTTAGGCCACC
ACTTCAAGAACTCTGTAGCACCGCCTACATACCTCGCTCTGCTAATCCTGTTACCAGTGGCTGCTGCCAG
TGGCGATAAGTCGTGTCTTACCGGGTTGGACTCAAGACGATAGTTACCGGATAAGGCGCAGCGGTCGGGC
TGAACGGGGGGTTCGTGCACACAGCCCAGCTTGGAGCGAACGACCTACACCGAACTGAGATACCTACAGC
GTGAGCTATGAGAAAGCGCCACGCTTCCCGAAGGGAGAAAGGCGGACAGGTATCCGGTAAGCGGCAGGGT
CGGAACAGGAGAGCGCACGAGGGAGCTTCCAGGGGGAAACGCCTGGTATCTTTATAGTCCTGTCGGGTTT
CGCCACCTCTGACTTGAGCGTCGATTTTTGTGATGCTCGTCAGGGGGGCGGAGCCTATGGAAAAACGCCA
GCAACGCGGCCTTTTTACGGTTCCTGGCCTTTTGCTGGCCTTTTGCTCACATGTTCTTTCCTGCGTTATC
CCCTGATTCTGTGGATAACCGTATTACCGCCTTTGAGTGAGCTGATACCGCTCGCCGCAGCCGAACGACC
GAGCGCAGCGAGTCAGTGAGCGAGGAAGCGGAAGAGCGCCCAATACGCAAACCGCCTCTCCCCGCGCGTT
GGCCGATTCATTAATGCAGCTGGCACGACAGGTTTCCCGACTGGAAAGCGGGCAGTGAGCGCAACGCAAT
TAATGTGAGTTAGCTCACTCATTAGGCACCCCAGGCTTTACACTTTATGCTTCCGGCTCGTATGTTGTGT
GGAATTGTGAGCGGATAACAATTTCACACAGGAAACAGCTATGACCATGATTACGCCAAGCTCTAGCTAG
AGGTCGACGGTATACAGACATGATAAGATACATTGATGAGTTTGGACAAACCACAACTAGAATGCAGTGA
AAAAAATGCTTTATTTGTGAAATTTGTGATGCTATTGCTTTATTTGTAACCATTATAAGCTGCAATAAAC
AAGTTGGGGTGGGCGAAGAACTCCAGCATGAGATCCCCGCGCTGGAGGATCATCCAGCCGGCGTCCCGGA
AAACGATTCCGAAGCCCAACCTTTCATAGAAGGCGGCGGTGGAATCGAAATCTCGTGATGGCAGGTTGGG
CGTCGCTTGGTCGGTCATTTCGAACCCCAGAGTCCCGCTCAGAAGAACTCGTCAAGAAGGCGATAGAAGG
CGATGCGCTGCGAATCGGGAGCGGCGATACCGTAAAGCACGAGGAAGCGGTCAGCCCATTCGCCGCCAAG
CTCTTCAGCAATATCACGGGTAGCCAACGCTATGTCCTGATAGCGGTCCGCCACACCCAGCCGGCCACAG
TCGATGAATCCAGAAAAGCGGCCATTTTCCACCATGATATTCGGCAAGCAGGCATCGCCATGGGTCACGA
CGAGATCCTCGCCGTCGGGCATGCGCGCCTTGAGCCTGGCGAACAGTTCGGCTGGCGCGAGCCCCTGATG
CTCTTCGTCCAGATCATCCTGATCGACAAGACCGGCTTCCATCCGAGTACGTGCTCGCTCGATGCGATGT
TTCGCTTGGTGGTCGAATGGGCAGGTAGCCGGATCAAGCGTATGCAGCCGCCGCATTGCATCAGCCATGA
TGGATACTTTCTCGGCAGGAGCAAGGTGAGATGACAGGAGATCCTGCCCCGGCACTTCGCCCAATAGCAG
CCAGTCCCTTCCCGCTTCAGTGACAACGTCGAGCACAGCTGCGCAAGGAACGCCCGTCGTGGCCAGCCAC
GATAGCCGCGCTGCCTCGTCCTGCAGTTCATTCAGGGCACCGGACAGGTCGGTCTTGACAAAAAGAACCG
GGCGCCCCTGCGCTGACAGCCGGAACACGGCGGCATCAGAGCAGCCGATTGTCTGTTGTGCCCAGTCATA
GCCGAATAGCCTCTCCACCCAAGCGGCCGGAGAACCTGCGTGCAATCCATCTTGTTCAATCATGCGAAAC
GATCCTCATCCTGTCTCTTGATCAGATCCGAAAATGGATATACAAGCTCCCGGGAGCTTTTTGCAAAAGC
CTAGGCCTCCAAAAAAGCCTCCTCACTACTTCTGGAATAGCTCAGAGGCAGAGGCGGCCTCGGCCTCTGC
ATAAATAAAAAAAATTAGTCAGCCATGGGGCGGAGAATGGGCGGAACTGGGCGGAGTTAGGGGCGGGATG
GGCGGAGTTAGGGGCGGGACTATGGTTGCTGACTAATTGAGATGCATGCTTTGCATACTTCTGCCTGCTG
GGGAGCCTGGGGACTTTCCACACCTGGTTGCTGACTAATTGAGATGCATGCTTTGCATACTTCTGCCTGC
TGGGGAGCCTGGGGACTTTCCACACCCTAACTGACACACATTCCACAGAATTAATTCGCGTTAAATTTTT
GTTAAATCAGCTCATTTTTTAACCAATAGGCCGAAATCGGCAAAATCCCTTATAAATCAAAAGAATAGAC
CGAGATAGGGT
[37 nt withheld, positions 2882-2918]
AAAGAACGTGGACTCCAACGTCAAAGG
[49 nt withheld, positions 2946-2994]
T
[91 nt withheld, positions 2996-3086]
G
[124 nt withheld, positions 3088-3211]
GGGGATACCCCCTAGAGCCCCAGCTGGTTCTTTCCGCCTCAGAAGCCATAGAGCCCACCGCATCCCCAGC
ATGCCTGCTATTGTCTTCCCAATCCTCCCCCTTGCTGTCCTGCCCCACCCCACCCCCCAGAATAGAATGA
CACCTACTCAGACAATGCGATGCAATTTCCTCATTTTATTAGGAAAGGACAGTGGGAGTGGCACCTTCCA
GGGTCAAGGAAGGCACGGGGGAGGGGCAAACAACAGATGGCTGGCAACTAGAAGGCACAGTCGAGGCTGA
TCAGCGGGTTTAAACGGGCCCTCTAGACTCGAGTTAGGCAGGGGCCACCTGAGAAGTCTCGGTCTTAGAC
ACGGTGGTGCTGGCCTCATCGAATTCACCGGTGCGTCCACCGGTATCGATCATAACGCAATAAGGTTCTC
TCGGGGCAGGTGCTCCGCCAGTCCCCCAACAGGGGGCATGTGTGCGCAGACATTTTTTCAAATCCTTATT
CAGGAGAAAGCAGACAATTGGATTCACTGCAGCCTGGGCGAAGGACATCCACACAGCGGTGGCCAGATAC
CTGTGTGGCACGGCACAAGCTTTGACGAAGACGCGCCAGTAGCATGCCACAATGTAGGGGCTCCACAGAA
GCAGGAAGAGCAGAGTAATCGCATAGAACATTCGCCCAAGCTGCTTCTCACCCTTAACTTCGTCCATACC
CAGCAACCTCCTTGAAGCGGCGTGGCCGTTCTGGCGGATGCCAAGGAGTGTAGGTGGCATAGGACCTCGT
CCGAACCCAGCGATCCAATTGGCAGCAGCCTGGCCAGTGGCCCCAGGTCCATGGAAGGTCCAATTCTGAC
TTATGGCTGGTACCATTTGGACAGGCTTCATTTTTCTATGGCGATATTCGAAGAGGAGCAACTTGCCATA
AACAGCATGTGTAGCGGCCATCAAAACTGCCAACATAAGCATGAATCCCAGTGTATCGTTAGCCTTGAAG
TACCGATGCTCAAAGATACACTGATCCTCCTCTCTAATAAATTTATAGGTGCCTACATCGAAGACAGGAG
GAAAGGCCATGGCCACGCTCAGGGTCCACGCCATGCAAATCACGGCCGCACAAGTCCACAGCGTCATCCT
CTTAGCGTAAAATCTGTGATGGGCAATAGCCATATAGCGTGTCACAGAAATACAGAAGAGCATGAAGGCG
GCATGGAAGCAGAAAAGGACGGCCATAAACGCCACGATTTTGCATGACAGTGCGCTGAAGGTCCAGCTTG
AGCCATGGCGTACAGAAGCGAGGACGAAAGGAAAGCATACAGCGCTCCGGATCCCGTCTGCCAAACAGAG
GTCCAAAAGGAAATAATAAGGGGCTTTATGGAGAGCTCTCTCTTTCAACACCAGCAGGCTCAGGATAGCG
TTTCCAGCCAGAGAGACGCACATAATCAGTCCAAGCAGGACCAGTTTCACGTATGCACTGGCGCTGGGGG
GGGACAGTGCGCCGCTCACTTCTTCAGGTTCGCCTGTGGTGTTTGCCATATCGATGCTGGCGTCATCATC
GTCCTTGTAGTCGGCGAATACCAGGCAGAAGATGTAGCTCAGGGCGATGATCGTCTTCATGGTGGCGCTA
AGCTTAAGTTTAAACGCTAGCCAGCTTGGGTCTCCCTATAGTGAGTCGTATTAATTTCGATAAGCCAGTA
AGCAGTGGGTTCTCTAGTTAGCCAGAGAGCTCTGCTTATATAGACCTCCCACCGTACACGCCTACCGCCC
ATTTGCGTCAATGGGGCGGAGTTGTTACGACATTTTGGAAAGTCCCGTTGATTTTGGTGCCAAAACAAAC
TCCCATTGACGTCAATGGGGTGGAGACTTGGAAATCCCCGTGAGTCAAACCGCTATCCACGCCCATTGAT
GTACTGCCAAAACCGCATCACCATGGTAATAGCGATGACTAATACGTAGATGTACTGCCAAGTAGGAAAG
TCCCATAAGGTCATGTACTGGGCATAATGCCAGGCGGGCCATTTACCGTCATTGACGTCAATAGGGGGCG
TACTTGGCATATGATACACTTGATGTACTGCCAAGTGGGCAGTTTACCGTAAATACTCCACCCATTGACG
TCAATGGAAAGTCCCTATTGGCGTTACTATGGGAACATACGTCATTATTGACGTCAATGGGCGGGGGTCG
TTGGGCGGTCAGCCAGGCGGGCCATTTACCGTAAGTTATGTAACGCGGAACTCCATATATGGGCTATGAA
CTAATGACCCCGTAATTGATTACTATTAATAACTAGTCAATAATCAATGTCAACGCGTATATCTGGCCCG
TACATCGCGAAGCAGCGCAAAACGCCTAACCCTAAGCAGATTCTTCATGCAAATGTCGGTCAAGCCTTGC
CTTGTTGTAGCTTAAATTTTGCTCGCGCACTACTCAGCGACCTCCAACACACAAGCAGGGAGCAGATACT
GGCTTAACTATGCGGCATCAGAGCAGATTGTACTGAGAGTGCACCATAGGGGATCGGGAGATCTCCCGAT
CCGTCGACGTCAGGTGGCACTTTTCGGGGAAATGTGCGCGGAACCCCTATTTGTTTATTTTTCTAAATAC
ATTCAAATATGTATCCGCTCATGAGACAATAACCCTGATAAATGCTTCAATAATATTGAAAAAGGAAGAG
TATGAGTATTCAACATTTCCGTGTCGCCCTTATTCCCTTTTTTGCGGCATTTTGCCTTCCTGTTTTTGCT
CACCCAGAAACGCTGGTGAAAGTAAAAGATGCTGAAGATCAGTTGGGTGCACGAGTGGGTTACATCGAAC
TGGATCTCAACAGCGGTAAGATCCTTGAGAGTTTTCGCCCCGAAGAACGTTTTCCAATGATGAGCACTTT
TAAAGTTCTGCTATGTGGCGCGGTATTATCCCGTATTGACGCCGGGCAAGAGCAACTCGGTCGCCGCATA
CACTATTCTCAGAATGACTTGGTTGAGTACTCACCAGTCACAGAAAAGCATCTTACGGATGGCATGACAG
TAAGAGAATTATGCAGTGCTGCCATAACCATGAGTGATAACACTGCGGCCAACTTACTTCTGACAACGAT
CGGAGGACCGAAGGAGCTAACCGCTTTTTTGCACAACATGGGGGATCATGTAACTCGCCTTGATCGTTGG
GAACCGGAGCTGAATGAAGCCATACCAAACGACGAGCGTGACACCACGATGCCTGTAGCAATGGCAACAA
CGTTGCGCAAACTATTAACTGGCGAACTACTTACTCTAGCTTCCCGGCAACAATTAATAGACTGGATGGA
GGCGGATAAAGTTGCAGGACCACTTCTGCGCTCGGCCCTTCCGGCTGGCTGGTTTATTGCTGATAAATCT
GGAGCCGGTGAGCGTGGGTCTCGCGGTATCATTGCAGCACTGGGGCCAGATGGTAAGCCCTCCCGTATCG
TAGTTATCTACACGACGG
Features (pLannotate 1.2.2; 21 found; start..end, strand, type, name):
    245..833     +  rep_origin     ori: high-copy-number ColE1/pMB1/pBR322/pUC origin of replication
   1016..1108    +  CDS            lacI (fragment): lac repressor; lacI; The lac repressor binds to the lac operator to inhibit transcription in E. coli. This inhibition can be relieved by adding lactose or isopropyl-β-D-thiogalactopyranoside (IPTG).
   1121..1142    +  protein_bind   CAP binding site: CAP binding activates transcription in the presence of cAMP. E. coli catabolite activator protein
   1157..1187    +  promoter       lac promoter: promoter for the E. coli lac operon
   1195..1211    +  protein_bind   lac operator: The lac repressor binds to the lac operator to inhibit transcription in E. coli. This inhibition can be relieved by adding lactose or isopropyl-β-D-thiogalactopyranoside (IPTG). lac repressor encoded by lacI
   1284..1405    -  polyA_signal   SV40 poly(A) signal: SV40 polyadenylation signal
   1400..1558    -  CDS            ble (fragment): BLE_KLEPN - Experimental evidence at protein level: Swiss-Prot protein existence level 1. Binding protein with a strong affinity to the bleomycin family of antibiotics. Binds to CL990; an antimitotic-antibiotic compound. From Klebsiella pneumoniae.
   1582..2373    -  CDS            neo: KKA2_KLEPN - Also known as kan, nptII. Experimental evidence at protein level: Swiss-Prot protein existence level 1. Resistance to kanamycin, neomycin, paromomycin, ribostamycin, butirosin and gentamicin B. From Klebsiella pneumoniae.
   2440..2769    -  promoter       SV40 promoter: SV40 enhancer and early promoter
   2783..3211    -  rep_origin     f1 ori (sequence partly withheld): f1 bacteriophage origin of replication; arrow indicates direction of (+) strand synthesis
   3232..3253    -  promoter       SV40 promoter (fragment): SV40 enhancer and early promoter
   3257..3481    -  polyA_signal   bGH poly(A) signal: bovine growth hormone polyadenylation signal
   3612..4730    -  CDS            GPR173: GP173_HUMAN - Also known as SREB3. Experimental evidence at protein level: Swiss-Prot protein existence level 1. Is a receptor for the SMIM20 derived peptides Phoenixin-14 and Phoenixin-20 (By similarity). It mediates the Phoenixin-14 and Phoenixin-20 augmentation of gonadotropin-releasing hormone (GNRH) signaling in the hypothalamus and pituitary gland (By similarity). In the ovary, it mediates the effects of Phoenixin-14 and Phoenixin-20 induced granulosa cell proliferation during follicular growth (PubMed:30933929). From Homo sapiens (Human).
   4743..4763    -  CDS            3xFLAG (fragment): three tandem FLAG® epitope tags
   4856..4874    -  promoter       T7 promoter: promoter for bacteriophage T7 RNA polymerase
   4890..4923    -  LTR            5' LTR (truncated) (fragment): truncated 5' long terminal repeat (LTR) from HIV-1
   4919..5122    -  promoter       CMV promoter: human cytomegalovirus (CMV) immediate early promoter
   5123..5502    -  enhancer       CMV enhancer: human cytomegalovirus immediate early enhancer
   5657..5709    +  misc_feature   bom (fragment): basis of mobility region from pBR322
   5768..5872    +  promoter       AmpR promoter: bla
   5873..74      +  CDS            AmpR (across the origin): β-lactamase; bla; confers resistance to ampicillin, carbenicillin, and related antibiotics
