[The description below was written by a language model from this plasmid's Addgene catalogue record and pLannotate feature annotations shown in this document.]
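Description:
GPR173-DuET is a mammalian expression plasmid built on the pcDNA 3.1 (+) backbone that carries the human orphan class A G protein-coupled receptor GPR173 (also known as SREB3). It is maintained in E. coli through a high-copy ColE1/pUC-type origin and selected with ampicillin via the β-lactamase gene. An f1 phage origin is also present. For selection in mammalian cells the backbone provides a neomycin/kanamycin phosphotransferase cassette driven by the SV40 enhancer/early promoter and terminated by an SV40 polyadenylation signal. Small annotated fragments (lacI, lac promoter/operator, ble, bom, a short HIV-1 LTR match) appear to be backbone remnants or sequence-similarity hits rather than functional parts of the design.

The receptor coding sequence sits downstream of the CMV immediate-early enhancer and promoter, with transcripts terminated by the bovine growth hormone polyadenylation signal. A T7 promoter lies between the CMV promoter and the open reading frame, which would allow in vitro transcription. According to the record, the DuET format adds a cleavable hemagglutinin signal peptide and a FLAG epitope at the N terminus and a 1D4 epitope at the C terminus. The feature table detects the FLAG sequence just upstream of GPR173, but does not separately annotate the signal peptide or the 1D4 tag. The signal peptide is intended to promote membrane insertion and is removed, leaving the FLAG tag exposed at the extracellular N terminus, while the two tags offer independent handles for capture and detection. The construct is described as optimized for expression in mammalian cells and proteomics studies, and the associated work concerns multiplexed selectivity screening of anti-GPCR antibodies.
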