Addgene plasmid #213270: GPR173-DuET
Purpose: The DuET construct encodes the named human GPCR engineered with a cleaved hemagglutinin signal peptide, a 5' FLAG and a 3' 1D4 epitope tag optimized for expression in mammalian cells and proteomics studies.
Depositing lab: Thomas Sakmar. Depositing organization: Rockefeller University. Publication: Multiplexed selectivity screening of anti-GPCR antibodies. Dahl L, Kotliar IB, Bendes A, Dodig-Crnkovic T, Fromm S, Elofsson A, Uhlen M, Sakmar TP, Schwenk JM. Sci Adv. 2023 May 3;9(18):eadf9297. doi: 10.1126/sciadv.adf9297. Epub 2023 May 3. PubMed 37134173.
Backbone
  Vector backbone: pcDNA 3.1 (+)
  Vector type: Mammalian Expression
Growth in bacteria
  Bacterial resistance: Ampicillin, 100 μg/mL
  Growth temperature: 37°C
  Growth strain: DH5alpha
  Copy number: High Copy
Gene/Insert
  Gene/Insert name: GPR173 (alt names: G protein-coupled receptor 173; SREB3)
  Species: H. sapiens (human)
  Entrez Gene: GPR173 (a.k.a. SREB3)
  Promoter: CMV, T7
  Tag / fusion protein: FLAG (N terminal on insert); 1D4 (C terminal on insert)
  Cloning method: Gibson Cloning
Terms and licenses: Academic/Nonprofit Terms; Industry Terms: Not Available to Industry
Depositor comments: Class: A, Family: Orphan. Ensembl ID: ENSG00000184194, Uniprot ID: Q9NS66
How to cite: GPR173-DuET was a gift from Thomas Sakmar (Addgene plasmid # 213270 ; http://n2t.net/addgene:213270 ; RRID:Addgene_213270)
